>Addgene plasmid #219173 | SFFV-FOXO4-Brd 230 | addgene full sequence | sequence record 448957 | Addgene NGS Result
ATTTATGCAGAGGCCGAGGCCGCCTCGGCCTCTGAGCTATTCCAGAAGTAGTGAGGAGGCTTTTTTGGAG
GCCTAGGGACGTACCCAATTCGCCCTATAGTGAGTCGTATTACGCGCGCTCACTGGCCGTCGTTTTACAA
CGTCGTGACTGGGAAAACCCTGGCGTTACCCAACTTAATCGCCTTGCAGCACATCCCCCTTTCGCCAGCT
GGCGTAATAGCGAAGAGGCCCGCACCGATCGCCCTTCCCAACAGTTGCGCAGCCTGAATGGCGAATGGG
[124 nt withheld, positions 280-403]
C
[91 nt withheld, positions 405-495]
A
[49 nt withheld, positions 497-545]
CCTTTGACGTTGGAGTCCACGTTCTTT
[37 nt withheld, positions 573-609]
ACCCTATCTCGGTCTATTCTTTTGATTTATAAGGGATTTTGCCGATTTCGGCCTATTGGTTAAAAAATGA
GCTGATTTAACAAAAATTTAACGCGAATTTTAACAAAATATTAACGCTTACAATTTAGGTGGCACTTTTC
GGGGAAATGTGCGCGGAACCCCTATTTGTTTATTTTTCTAAATACATTCAAATATGTATCCGCTCATGAG
ACAATAACCCTGATAAATGCTTCAATAATATTGAAAAAGGAAGAGTATGAGTATTCAACATTTCCGTGTC
GCCCTTATTCCCTTTTTTGCGGCATTTTGCCTTCCTGTTTTTGCTCACCCAGAAACGCTGGTGAAAGTAA
AAGATGCTGAAGATCAGTTGGGTGCACGAGTGGGTTACATCGAACTGGATCTCAACAGCGGTAAGATCCT
TGAGAGTTTTCGCCCCGAAGAACGTTTTCCAATGATGAGCACTTTTAAAGTTCTGCTATGTGGCGCGGTA
TTATCCCGTATTGACGCCGGGCAAGAGCAACTCGGTCGCCGCATACACTATTCTCAGAATGACTTGGTTG
AGTACTCACCAGTCACAGAAAAGCATCTTACGGATGGCATGACAGTAAGAGAATTATGCAGTGCTGCCAT
AACCATGAGTGATAACACTGCGGCCAACTTACTTCTGACAACGATCGGAGGACCGAAGGAGCTAACCGCT
TTTTTGCACAACATGGGGGATCATGTAACTCGCCTTGATCGTTGGGAACCGGAGCTGAATGAAGCCATAC
CAAACGACGAGCGTGACACCACGATGCCTGTAGCAATGGCAACAACGTTGCGCAAACTATTAACTGGCGA
ACTACTTACTCTAGCTTCCCGGCAACAATTAATAGACTGGATGGAGGCGGATAAAGTTGCAGGACCACTT
CTGCGCTCGGCCCTTCCGGCTGGCTGGTTTATTGCTGATAAATCTGGAGCCGGTGAGCGTGGGTCTCGCG
GTATCATTGCAGCACTGGGGCCAGATGGTAAGCCCTCCCGTATCGTAGTTATCTACACGACGGGGAGTCA
GGCAACTATGGATGAACGAAATAGACAGATCGCTGAGATAGGTGCCTCACTGATTAAGCATTGGTAACTG
TCAGACCAAGTTTACTCATATATACTTTAGATTGATTTAAAACTTCATTTTTAATTTAAAAGGATCTAGG
TGAAGATCCTTTTTGATAATCTCATGACCAAAATCCCTTAACGTGAGTTTTCGTTCCACTGAGCGTCAGA
CCCCGTAGAAAAGATCAAAGGATCTTCTTGAGATCCTTTTTTTCTGCGCGTAATCTGCTGCTTGCAAACA
AAAAAACCACCGCTACCAGCGGTGGTTTGTTTGCCGGATCAAGAGCTACCAACTCTTTTTCCGAAGGTAA
CTGGCTTCAGCAGAGCGCAGATACCAAATACTGTTCTTCTAGTGTAGCCGTAGTTAGGCCACCACTTCAA
GAACTCTGTAGCACCGCCTACATACCTCGCTCTGCTAATCCTGTTACCAGTGGCTGCTGCCAGTGGCGAT
AAGTCGTGTCTTACCGGGTTGGACTCAAGACGATAGTTACCGGATAAGGCGCAGCGGTCGGGCTGAACGG
GGGGTTCGTGCACACAGCCCAGCTTGGAGCGAACGACCTACACCGAACTGAGATACCTACAGCGTGAGCT
ATGAGAAAGCGCCACGCTTCCCGAAGGGAGAAAGGCGGACAGGTATCCGGTAAGCGGCAGGGTCGGAACA
GGAGAGCGCACGAGGGAGCTTCCAGGGGGAAACGCCTGGTATCTTTATAGTCCTGTCGGGTTTCGCCACC
TCTGACTTGAGCGTCGATTTTTGTGATGCTCGTCAGGGGGGCGGAGCCTATGGAAAAACGCCAGCAACGC
GGCCTTTTTACGGTTCCTGGCCTTTTGCTGGCCTTTTGCTCACATGTTCTTTCCTGCGTTATCCCCTGAT
TCTGTGGATAACCGTATTACCGCCTTTGAGTGAGCTGATACCGCTCGCCGCAGCCGAACGACCGAGCGCA
GCGAGTCAGTGAGCGAGGAAGCGGAAGAGCGCCCAATACGCAAACCGCCTCTCCCCGCGCGTTGGCCGAT
TCATTAATGCAGCTGGCACGACAGGTTTCCCGACTGGAAAGCGGGCAGTGAGCGCAACGCAATTAATGTG
AGTTAGCTCACTCATTAGGCACCCCAGGCTTTACACTTTATGCTTCCGGCTCGTATGTTGTGTGGAATTG
TGAGCGGATAACAATTTCACACAGGAAACAGCTATGACCATGATTACGCCAAGCGCGCAATTAACCCTCA
CTAAAGGGAACAAAAGCTGGAGCTGCAAGCTTAATGTAGTCTTATGCAATACTCTTGTAGTCTTGCAACA
TGGTAACGATGAGTTAGCAACATGCCTTACAAGGAGAGAAAAAGCACCGTGCATGCCGATTGGTGGAAGT
AAGGTGGTACGATCGTGCCTTATTAGGAAGGCAACAGACGGGTCTGACATGGATTGGACGAACCACTGAA
TTGCCGCATTGCAGAGATATTGTATTTAAGTGCCTAGCTCGATACATAAACGGGTCTCTCTGGTTAGACC
AGATCTGAGCCTGGGAGCTCTCTGGCTAACTAGGGAACCCACTGCTTAAGCCTCAATAAAGCTTGCCTTG
AGTGCTTCAAGTAGTGTGTGCCCGTCTGTTGTGTGACTCTGGTAACTAGAGATCCCTCAGACCCTTTTAG
TCAGTGTGGAAAATCTCTAGCAGTGGCGCCCGAACAGGGACTTGAAAGCGAAAGGGAAACCAGAGGAGCT
CTCTCGACGCAGGACTCGGCTTGCTGAAGCGCGCACGGCAAGAGGCGAGGGGCGGCGACTGGTGAGTACG
CCAAAAATTTTGACTAGCGGAGGCTAGAAGGAGAGAGATGGGTGCGAGAGCGTCAGTATTAAGCGGGGGA
GAATTAGATCGCGATGGGAAAAAATTCGGTTAAGGCCAGGGGGAAAGAAAAAATATAAATTAAAACATAT
AGTATGGGCAAGCAGGGAGCTAGAACGATTCGCAGTTAATCCTGGCCTGTTAGAAACATCAGAAGGCTGT
AGACAAATACTGGGACAGCTACAACCATCCCTTCAGACAGGATCAGAAGAACTTAGATCATTATATAATA
CAGTAGCAACCCTCTATTGTGTGCATCAAAGGATAGAGATAAAAGACACCAAGGAAGCTTTAGACAAGAT
AGAGGAAGAGCAAAACAAAAGTAAGACCACCGCACAGCAAGCGGCCGCTGATCTTCAGACCTGGAGGAGG
AGATATGAGGGACAATTGGAGAAGTGAATTATATAAATATAAAGTAGTAAAAATTGAACCATTAGGAGTA
GCACCCACCAAGGCAAAGAGAAGAGTGGTGCAGAGAGAAAAAAGAGCAGTGGGAATAGGAGCTTTGTTCC
TTGGGTTCTTGGGAGCAGCAGGAAGCACTATGGGCGCAGCGTCAATGACGCTGACGGTACAGGCCAGACA
ATTATTGTCTGGTATAGTGCAGCAGCAGAACAATTTGCTGAGGGCTATTGAGGCGCAACAGCATCTGTTG
CAACTCACAGTCTGGGGCATCAAGCAGCTCCAGGCAAGAATCCTGGCTGTGGAAAGATACCTAAAGGATC
AACAGCTCCTGGGGATTTGGGGTTGCTCTGGAAAACTCATTTGCACCACTGCTGTGCCTTGGAATGCTAG
TTGGAGTAATAAATCTCTGGAACAGATTTGGAATCACACGACCTGGATGGAGTGGGACAGAGAAATTAAC
AATTACACAAGCTTAATACACTCCTTAATTGAAGAATCGCAAAACCAGCAAGAAAAGAATGAACAAGAAT
TATTGGAATTAGATAAATGGGCAAGTTTGTGGAATTGGTTTAACATAACAAATTGGCTGTGGTATATAAA
ATTATTCATAATGATAGTAGGAGGCTTGGTAGGTTTAAGAATAGTTTTTGCTGTACTTTCTATAGTGAAT
AGAGTTAGGCAGGGATATTCACCATTATCGTTTCAGACCCACCTCCCAACCCCGAGGGGACCCGACAGGC
CCGAAGGAATAGAAGAAGAAGGTGGAGAGAGAGACAGAGACAGATCCATTCGATTAGTGAACGGATCTCG
ACGGTATCGGTTAACTTTTAAAAGAAAAGGGGGGATTGGGGGGTACAGTGCAGGGGAAAGAATAGTAGAC
ATAATAGCAACAGACATACAAACTAAAGAATTACAAAAACAAATTACAAAAATTCAAAATTTTATCGATC
ACGAGACTAGCCTCGAGCTGGCTGCAGTAACGCCATTTTGCAAGGCATGGAAAAATACCAAACCAAGAAT
AGAGAAGTTCAGATCAAGGGCGGGTACATGAAAATAGCTAACGTTGGGCCAAACAGGATATCTGCGGTGA
GCAGTTTCGGCCCCGGCCCGGGGCCAAGAACAGATGGTCACCGCAGTTTCGGCCCCGGCCCGAGGCCAAG
AACAGATGGTCCCCAGATATGGCCCAACCCTCAGCAGTTTCTTAAGACCCATCAGATGTTTCCAGGCTCC
CCCAAGGACCTGAAATGACCCTGCGCCTTATTTGAATTAACCAATCAGCCTGCTTCTCGCTTCTGTTCGC
GCGCTTCTGCTTCCCGAGCTCTATAAAAGAGCTCACAACCCCTCACTCGGCGCGCCAGTCCTCCGACAGA
CTGAGTCGGCCGGTCGAATCAAGCTTATCGATACCGTCGACGGATCCGCTAGCCCGCGGTTCGAAATGGA
TCCGGGGAATGAGAATTCAGCCACAGAGGCTGCCGCGATCATAGACCTAGATCCCGACTTCGAACCCCAG
AGCCGTCCCCGCTCCTGCACCTGGCCCCTTCCCCGACCAGAGATCGCTAACCAGCCGTCCGAGCCGCCCG
AGGTGGAGCCAGATCTGGGGGAAAAGGCCATTGAAAGCGCCCCGGAGAAGCGACTGACACTTGCCCAGAT
CTACGAGTGGATGGTCCGTACTGTACCCTACTTCAAGGACAAGGGTGACAGCAACAGCTCAGCAGGATGG
AAGAACTCGATCCGCCACAACCTGTCCCTGCACAGCAAGTTCATCAAGGTTCACAACGAGGCCACCGGCA
AAAGCTCTTGGTGGATGCTGAACCCTGAGGGAGGCAAGAGCGGCAAAGCCCCCCGCCGCCGGGCCGCCTC
CATGGATAGCAGCAGCAAGCTGCTCCGGGGCCGCAGTAAAGCCCCCAAGAAGAAACCATCTGTGCTGCCA
GCTCCACCCGAAGGTGCCACTCCAACGAGCCCTGTCGGCCACTTTGCCAAGTGGTCAGGCAGCCCTTGCT
CTCGAAACCGTGAAGAAGCCGATATGTGGACCACCTTCCGTCCACGAAGCAGTTCAAATGCCAGCAGTGT
CAGCACCCGGCTGTCCCCCTTGAGGCCAGAGTCTGAGGTGCTGGCGGAGGAAATACCAGCTTCAGTCAGC
AGTTATGCAGGGGGTGTCCCTCCCACCCTCAATGAAGGTCTAGAGCTGTTAGATGGGCTCAATCTCACCT
CTTCCCATTCCCTGCTATCTCGGAGTGGTCTCTCTGGCTTCTCTTTGCAGCATCCTGGGGTTACCGGCCC
CTTACACACCTACAGCAGCTCCCTTTTCAGCCCAGCAGAGGGGCCCCTGTCAGCAGGAGAAGGGTGCTTC
TCCAGCTCCCAGGCTCTGGAGGCCCTGCTCACCTCTGATACGCCACCACCCCCTGCTGACGTCCTCATGA
CCCAGGTAGATCCCATTCTGTCCCAGGCTCCGACTCTTCTGTTGCTGGGGGGGCTTCCTTCCTCCAGTAA
GCTGGCCACGGGCGTCGGCCTGTGTCCCAAGCCCCTAGAGGCTCCAGGCCCCAGCAGTCTGGTTCCCACC
CTTTCTATGATAGCACCACCTCCAGTCATGGCAAGTGCCCCCATCCCCAAGGCTCTGGGGACTCCTGTGC
TCACACCCCCTACTGAAGCTGCAAGCCAAGACAGAATGCCTCAGGATCTAGATCTTGATATGTATATGGA
GAACCTGGAGTGTGACATGGATAACATCATCAGTGACCTCATGGATGAGGGCGAGGGACTGGACTTCAAC
TTTGAGCCAGATCCCTGAACCGGTCGGATCCCCCGGGCTGCAGGAATTCGAGCATCTTACCGCCATTTAT
TCCCATATTTGTTCTGTTTTTCTTGATTTGGGTATACATTTAAATGTTAATAAAACAAAATGGTGGGGCA
ATCATTTACATTTTTAGGGATATGTAATTACTAGTTCAGGTGTATTGCCACAAGACAAACATGTTAAGAA
ACTTTCCCGTTATTTACGCTCTGTTCCTGTTAATCAACCTCTGGATTACAAAATTTGTGAAAGATTGACT
GATATTCTTAACTATGTTGCTCCTTTTACGCTGTGTGGATATGCTGCTTTAATGCCTCTGTATCATGCTA
TTGCTTCCCGTACGGCTTTCGTTTTCTCCTCCTTGTATAAATCCTGGTTGCTGTCTCTTTATGAGGAGTT
GTGGCCCGTTGTCCGTCAACGTGGCGTGGTGTGCTCTGTGTTTGCTGACGCAACCCCCACTGGCTGGGGC
ATTGCCACCACCTGTCAACTCCTTTCTGGGACTTTCGCTTTCCCCCTCCCGATCGCCACGGCAGAACTCA
TCGCCGCCTGCCTTGCCCGCTGCTGGACAGGGGCTAGGTTGCTGGGCACTGATAATTCCGTGGTGTTGTC
GGGGAAGCTGACGTCCTTTGCAATTCGATATCAAGCTGTACCTTCTAGATGTACACCTCATCGAGCGCTT
CTAGACCAATGACTTACAAGGCAGCTGTAGATCTTAGCCACTTTTTAAAAGAAAAGGGGGGACTGGAAGG
GCTAATTCACTCCCAACGAAGACAAGATCTGCTTTTTGCTTGTACTGGGTCTCTCTGGTTAGACCAGATC
TGAGCCTGGGAGCTCTCTGGCTAACTAGGGAACCCACTGCTTAAGCCTCAATAAAGCTTGCCTTGAGTGC
TTCAAGTAGTGTGTGCCCGTCTGTTGTGTGACTCTGGTAACTAGAGATCCCTCAGACCCTTTTAGTCAGT
GTGGAAAATCTCTAGCAGTAGTAGTTCATGTCATCTTATTATTCAGTATTTATAACTTGCAAAGAAATGA
ATATCAGAGAGTGAGAGGAACTTGTTTATTGCAGCTTATAATGGTTACAAATAAAGCAATAGCATCACAA
ATTTCACAAATAAAGCATTTTTTTCACTGCATTCTAGTTGTGGTTTGTCCAAACTCATCAATGTATCTTA
TCATGTCTGGCTCTAGCTATCCCGCCCCTAACTCCGCCCATCCCGCCCCTAACTCCGCCCAGTTCCGCCC
ATTCTCCGCCCCATGGCTGACTAATTTTTTTT
Features (pLannotate 1.2.2; 29 found; start..end, strand, type, name):
     94..112     -  promoter       T7 promoter: promoter for bacteriophage T7 RNA polymerase
    120..275     +  CDS            lacZα (fragment): LacZα fragment of β-galactosidase; lacZ fragment
    280..708     +  rep_origin     f1 ori (sequence partly withheld): f1 bacteriophage origin of replication; arrow indicates direction of (+) strand synthesis
    761..865     +  promoter       AmpR promoter: bla
    866..1726    +  CDS            AmpR: β-lactamase; bla; confers resistance to ampicillin, carbenicillin, and related antibiotics
   1897..2485    +  rep_origin     ori: high-copy-number ColE1/pMB1/pBR322/pUC origin of replication
   2668..2760    +  CDS            lacI (fragment): lac repressor; lacI; The lac repressor binds to the lac operator to inhibit transcription in E. coli. This inhibition can be relieved by adding lactose or isopropyl-β-D-thiogalactopyranoside (IPTG).
   2773..2794    +  protein_bind   CAP binding site: CAP binding activates transcription in the presence of cAMP. E. coli catabolite activator protein
   2809..2839    +  promoter       lac promoter: promoter for the E. coli lac operon
   2847..2863    +  protein_bind   lac operator: The lac repressor binds to the lac operator to inhibit transcription in E. coli. This inhibition can be relieved by adding lactose or isopropyl-β-D-thiogalactopyranoside (IPTG). lac repressor encoded by lacI
   2908..2926    +  promoter       T3 promoter: promoter for bacteriophage T3 RNA polymerase
   2954..3180    +  promoter       RSV promoter: Rous sarcoma virus enhancer/promoter
   3181..3361    +  LTR            5' LTR (truncated): truncated 5' long terminal repeat (LTR) from HIV-1
   3408..3533    +  misc_feature   HIV-1 Ψ: packaging signal of human immunodeficiency virus type 1
   3517..3880    +  CDS            HIV-1 gag (fragment): gag protein from human immunodeficiency virus 1; gag
   4026..4259    +  misc_feature   RRE: The Rev response element (RRE) of HIV-1 allows for Rev-dependent mRNA export from the nucleus to the cytoplasm.
   4636..4736    +  CDS            Rev (fragment): human immunodeficiency virus 1 (HIV-1) Rev protein; rev; enhances nuclear export of unspliced and incompletely spliced viral mRNAs
   4755..4872    +  misc_feature   cPPT/CTS: central polypurine tract and central termination sequence of HIV-1
   4906..5307    +  promoter       SFFV promoter: spleen focus-forming virus long terminal repeat (LTR) promoter
   5317..5340    +  misc_feature   MCS (fragment): pBluescript multiple cloning site
   5365..6714    +  CDS            FOXO4 (fragment): FOXO4_HUMAN - Also known as AFX, AFX1, MLLT7. Experimental evidence at protein level: Swiss-Prot protein existence level 1. Transcription factor involved in the regulation of the insulin signaling pathway. Binds to insulin-response elements (IREs) and can activate transcription of IGFBP1. Down-regulates expression of HIF1A and suppresses hypoxia-induced transcriptional activation of HIF1A-modulated genes. Also involved in negative regulation of the cell cycle. Involved in increased proteasome activity in embryonic stem cells (ESCs) by activating expression of PSMD11 in ESCs, leading to enhance
   6725..6750    +  misc_feature   MCS (fragment): pBluescript multiple cloning site
   6750..6809    +  CDS            S (fragment): HBSAG_WHV6 - Experimental evidence at transcript level: Swiss-Prot protein existence level 2. The middle envelope protein plays an important role in the budding of the virion. It is involved in the induction of budding in a nucleocapsid independent way. In this process the majority of envelope proteins bud to form subviral lipoprotein particles of 22 nm of diameter that do not contain a nucleocapsid (By similarity). From Woodchuck hepatitis B virus (isolate w64/pWS23) (WHV).
   6941..7344    +  misc_feature   WPRE: woodchuck hepatitis virus posttranscriptional regulatory element
   7402..7461    +  CDS            nef (fragment): NEF_HV1Z2 - Experimental evidence at protein level: Swiss-Prot protein existence level 1. Extracellular Nef protein targets CD4(+) T-lymphocytes for apoptosis by interacting with CXCR4 surface receptors. From Human immunodeficiency virus type 1 group M subtype D (isolate Z2/CDC-Z34) (HIV-1).
   7463..7696    +  LTR            3' LTR (ΔU3): self-inactivating 3' long terminal repeat (LTR) from HIV-1
   7768..7889    +  polyA_signal   SV40 poly(A) signal: SV40 polyadenylation signal
   7908..7929    +  rep_origin     SV40 ori (fragment): SV40 origin of replication
   7929..73      +  rep_origin     SV40 ori (across the origin): SV40 origin of replication
