[The description below was written by a language model from this plasmid's Addgene catalogue record and pLannotate feature annotations shown in this document.]
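Description:
SFFV-FOXO4-Brd 230 is a third-generation-style, self-inactivating HIV-1 lentiviral transfer plasmid built on the SFFV-MCS backbone, carrying the human transcription factor FOXO4 (also known as AFX, AFX1 or MLLT7) together with a construct-specific DNA barcode. It is propagated in E. coli through a high-copy ColE1/pUC-type origin with ampicillin selection (AmpR). The backbone also retains an f1 origin, lac regulatory and lacZα remnants, and T3/T7 promoters from its cloning-vector ancestry. No mammalian selection marker or fluorescent reporter is annotated in the feature table.

The viral cassette begins with an RSV promoter fused to a truncated 5' LTR, which drives Tat-independent production of the genomic RNA in packaging cells. This is followed by the Ψ packaging signal with a partial gag sequence, the RRE for Rev-dependent nuclear export, and the cPPT/CTS element that aids nuclear import of the reverse-transcribed genome. Inside the provirus, the spleen focus-forming virus (SFFV) promoter, which is strong in haematopoietic and many other cell types, drives the FOXO4 coding sequence, which was inserted by restriction cloning between flanking multiple-cloning-site remnants. A WPRE downstream enhances transcript stability and expression. According to the depositor, the barcode lies after the WPRE in an XbaI site, placing it upstream of the ΔU3 3' LTR; it is not annotated separately in the feature table. An SV40 polyadenylation signal and SV40 origin follow the 3' LTR.

Because the barcode lies within the transcribed region, it can be used to identify which factor a transduced cell received. The plasmid belongs to a barcoded transcription factor collection made for combinatorial screening in immune cell reprogramming.
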