Addgene plasmid #219173: SFFV-FOXO4-Brd 230
Purpose: Transcription factor FOXO4 with a specific barcode assigned.
Depositing lab: Filipe Pereira. Depositing organization: Center for Neuroscience and Cell Biology, University of Coimbra. Publication: A combinatorial transcription factor screening platform for immune cell reprogramming. Kurochkin I, Altman AR, Caiado I, Pertiga-Cabral D, Halitzki E, Minaeva M, Zimmermannova O, Henriques-Oliveira L, Klein D, Nair M, Oliveira D, Cajal LR, Knittel R, Feick C, Ringner M, Martin M, Cirovic B, Pires CF, Rosa FF, Sitnicka E, Theis FJ, Pereira CF. Cell Syst. 2026 Jan 21;17(1):101457. doi: 10.1016/j.cels.2025.101457. Epub 2026 Jan 14. PubMed 41539305.
Backbone
  Vector backbone: SFFV-MCS
  Backbone size w/o insert (bp): 6638
  Vector type: Lentiviral
Growth in bacteria
  Bacterial resistance: Ampicillin, 100 μg/mL
  Growth temperature: 37°C
  Growth strain: NEB Stable
  Copy number: High Copy
Gene/Insert
  Gene/Insert name: FOXO4
  Species: H. sapiens (human)
  Insert size (bp): 1353
  Entrez Gene: FOXO4 (a.k.a. AFX, AFX1, MLLT7)
  Promoter: The spleen focus-forming virus (SFFV) promoter
  Cloning method: Restriction Enzyme; 5′ cloning site Bsp119I (not destroyed); 3′ cloning site BstHI (not destroyed)
Terms and licenses: Academic/Nonprofit Terms; Industry Terms: Not Available to Industry
Depositor comments: Barcode sequence cloned into XbaI restriction site. Design of plasmid is as follows: SFFV-[TF sequence]-WPRE-[Barcode sequence].
How to cite: SFFV-FOXO4-Brd 230 was a gift from Filipe Pereira (Addgene plasmid # 219173 ; http://n2t.net/addgene:219173 ; RRID:Addgene_219173)
