>Addgene plasmid #219173 | SFFV-FOXO4-Brd 230 | depositor partial sequence | sequence record 427999 | TF ORF
ATGGATCCGGGGAATGAGAATTCAGCCACAGAGGCTGCCGCGATCATAGACCTAGATCCCGACTTCGAAC
CCCAGAGCCGTCCCCGCTCCTGCACCTGGCCCCTTCCCCGACCAGAGATCGCTAACCAGCCGTCCGAGCC
GCCCGAGGTGGAGCCAGATCTGGGGGAAAAGGCCATTGAAAGCGCCCCGGAGAAGCGACTGACACTTGCC
CAGATCTACGAGTGGATGGTCCGTACTGTACCCTACTTCAAGGACAAGGGTGACAGCAACAGCTCAGCAG
GATGGAAGAACTCGATCCGCCACAACCTGTCCCTGCACAGCAAGTTCATCAAGGTTCACAACGAGGCCAC
CGGCAAAAGCTCTTGGTGGATGCTGAACCCTGAGGGAGGCAAGAGCGGCAAAGCCCCCCGCCGCCGGGCC
GCCTCCATGGATAGCAGCAGCAAGCTGCTCCGGGGCCGCAGTAAAGCCCCCAAGAAGAAACCATCTGTGC
TGCCAGCTCCACCCGAAGGTGCCACTCCAACGAGCCCTGTCGGCCACTTTGCCAAGTGGTCAGGCAGCCC
TTGCTCTCGAAACCGTGAAGAAGCCGATATGTGGACCACCTTCCGTCCACGAAGCAGTTCAAATGCCAGC
AGTGTCAGCACCCGGCTGTCCCCCTTGAGGCCAGAGTCTGAGGTGCTGGCGGAGGAAATACCAGCTTCAG
TCAGCAGTTATGCAGGGGGTGTCCCTCCCACCCTCAATGAAGGTCTAGAGCTGTTAGATGGGCTCAATCT
CACCTCTTCCCATTCCCTGCTATCTCGGAGTGGTCTCTCTGGCTTCTCTTTGCAGCATCCTGGGGTTACC
GGCCCCTTACACACCTACAGCAGCTCCCTTTTCAGCCCAGCAGAGGGGCCCCTGTCAGCAGGAGAAGGGT
GCTTCTCCAGCTCCCAGGCTCTGGAGGCCCTGCTCACCTCTGATACGCCACCACCCCCTGCTGACGTCCT
CATGACCCAGGTAGATCCCATTCTGTCCCAGGCTCCGACTCTTCTGTTGCTGGGGGGGCTTCCTTCCTCC
AGTAAGCTGGCCACGGGCGTCGGCCTGTGTCCCAAGCCCCTAGAGGCTCCAGGCCCCAGCAGTCTGGTTC
CCACCCTTTCTATGATAGCACCACCTCCAGTCATGGCAAGTGCCCCCATCCCCAAGGCTCTGGGGACTCC
TGTGCTCACACCCCCTACTGAAGCTGCAAGCCAAGACAGAATGCCTCAGGATCTAGATCTTGATATGTAT
ATGGAGAACCTGGAGTGTGACATGGATAACATCATCAGTGACCTCATGGATGAGGGCGAGGGACTGGACT
TCAACTTTGAGCCAGATCCCTGA
