>Addgene plasmid #219173 | SFFV-FOXO4-Brd 230 | depositor partial sequence | sequence record 428000 | Barcode sequence
TGTACACCTCATCGAGCGCT
